Addgene plasmid #66070: DVK_FG
Purpose: (Empty Backbone) MoClo Destination Vector: (based on pSB1K3) [F:LacZa:G]
Depositing lab: Douglas Densmore. Depositing organization: Boston University Main Campus. Publication: CIDAR MoClo: Improved MoClo Assembly Standard and New E. coli Part Library Enable Rapid Combinatorial Design for Synthetic and Traditional Biology. Iverson SV, Haddock TL, Beal J, Densmore DM. ACS Synth Biol. 2016 Jan 15;5(1):99-103. doi: 10.1021/acssynbio.5b00124. Epub 2015 Nov 4. PubMed 26479688.
Backbone
  Vector backbone: DVK
  Vector type: Synthetic Biology ; Destination Vector
Growth in bacteria
  Bacterial resistance: Kanamycin, 50 μg/mL
  Growth temperature: 37°C
  Growth strain: DH5alpha
  Copy number: Unknown
Gene/Insert
  Gene/Insert name: None
  Species: Synthetic
  Cloning method: Unknown
Terms and licenses: Academic/Nonprofit Terms; Industry Terms: Not Available to Industry
How to cite: DVK_FG was a gift from Douglas Densmore (Addgene plasmid # 66070 ; http://n2t.net/addgene:66070 ; RRID:Addgene_66070)
