[The description below was written by a language model from this plasmid's Addgene catalogue record, the feature table of its GenBank file and pLannotate feature annotations shown in this document.]
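Description:
DVK_FG is an empty kanamycin-resistant destination vector from the CIDAR MoClo (modular cloning) system for E. coli synthetic biology, derived from the BioBrick backbone pSB1K3. The full plasmid is a compact 2,731 bp. It replicates through a ColE1/pMB1-type origin annotated as high-copy, although the catalogue entry lists copy number as unknown. Selection is by KanR, an aminoglycoside phosphotransferase of the aph(3')-Ia type. The record lists no insert.

In place of a payload, the cloning region holds a lacZα dropout cassette, summarised in the record as [F:LacZa:G]. This comprises the lac promoter with its CAP binding site and lac operator, a pUC18/19-type multiple cloning site and the LacZα coding sequence, along with a short residual lacI fragment. The cassette lies between the BioBrick prefix and suffix inherited from pSB1K3 and is insulated on either side by a putative bacterial terminator and the his operon terminator. In MoClo-style Golden Gate assembly, "F" and "G" denote the fusion-site overhangs exposed when a Type IIS enzyme excises lacZα. Only parts or transcription units carrying matching F and G ends can therefore replace it, and correct assemblies can be picked out as white colonies against the blue of the uncut vector in an α-complementing strain. The Type IIS sites and overhang sequences are not annotated in the feature tables.

The held GenBank record covers only an 841 bp portion spanning this cloning region, including M13 sequencing primer sites. The origin and resistance marker appear only in the full-sequence annotation.
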