Features (pLannotate 1.2.2; 13 found; start..end, strand, type, name):
     12..70      +  misc_feature   bom (fragment): basis of mobility region from pBR322
     76..233     -  CDS            lacZα (fragment): LacZα fragment of β-galactosidase; lacZ fragment
    230..286     +  misc_feature   MCS: pUC18/19 multiple cloning site
    323..339     -  protein_bind   lac operator: The lac repressor binds to the lac operator to inhibit transcription in E. coli. This inhibition can be relieved by adding lactose or isopropyl-β-D-thiogalactopyranoside (IPTG). lac repressor encoded by lacI
    347..377     -  promoter       lac promoter: promoter for the E. coli lac operon
    392..413     -  protein_bind   CAP binding site: CAP binding activates transcription in the presence of cAMP. E. coli catabolite activator protein
    426..494     -  CDS            lacI (fragment): lac repressor; lacI; The lac repressor binds to the lac operator to inhibit transcription in E. coli. This inhibition can be relieved by adding lactose or isopropyl-β-D-thiogalactopyranoside (IPTG).
    513..533     +  misc_feature   BioBrick suffix: universal suffix for all parts
    534..591     +  terminator     his operon terminator: This putative transcriptin terminator from the E. coli his operon has a 2-bp deletion introduced during synthesis. Its efficiency has not been determined.
    786..1374    -  rep_origin     ori: high-copy-number ColE1/pMB1/pBR322/pUC origin of replication
   1607..2422    -  CDS            KanR: aminoglycoside phosphotransferase; aph(3')-Ia; confers resistance to kanamycin in bacteria or G418 (Geneticin®) in eukaryotes
   2649..2692    -  terminator     bacterial terminator: putative bacterial transcription terminator
   2695..2716    +  misc_feature   BioBrick prefix: BioBrick prefix for parts that do not start with "ATG"
>Addgene plasmid #66070 | DVK_FG | depositor full sequence | sequence record 114499 | DVK_FG sequence 2731 bps
CGCTAGAGACCTGCACCATATGCGGTGTGAAATACCGCACAGATGCGTAAGGAGAAAATACCGCATCAGG
CGCCATTCGCCATTCAGGCTGCGCAACTGTTGGGAAGGGCGATCGGTGCGGGCCTCTTCGCTATTACGCC
AGCTGGCGAAAGGGGGATGTGCTGCAAGGCGATTAAGTTGGGTAACGCCAGGGTTTTCCCAGTCACGACG
TTGTAAAACGACGGCCAGTGAATTCGAGCTCGGTACCCGGGGATCCTCTAGAGTCGACCTGCAGGCATGC
AAGCTTGGCGTAATCATGGTCATAGCTGTTTCCTGTGTGAAATTGTTATCCGCTCACAATTCCACACAAC
ATACGAGCCGGAAGCATAAAGTGTAAAGCCTGGGGTGCCTAATGAGTGAGCTAACTCACATTAATTGCGT
TGCGCTCACTGCCCGCTTTCCAGTCGGGAAACCTGTCGTGCCAGCTGCATTAATGAATCGGCCAACGCGC
GGGGGTCTCTTGCCATGTCTTCTACTAGTAGCGGCCGCTGCAGTCCGGCAAAAAAGGGCAAGGTGTCACC
ACCCTGCCCTTTTTCTTTAAAACCGAAAAGATTACTTCGCGTTATGCAGGCTTCCTCGCTCACTGACTCG
CTGCGCTCGGTCGTTCGGCTGCGGCGAGCGGTATCAGCTCACTCAAAGGCGGTAATACGGTTATCCACAG
AATCAGGGGATAACGCAGGAAAGAACATGTGAGCAAAAGGCCAGCAAAAGGCCAGGAACCGTAAAAAGGC
CGCGTTGCTGGCGTTTTTCCACAGGCTCCGCCCCCCTGACGAGCATCACAAAAATCGACGCTCAAGTCAG
AGGTGGCGAAACCCGACAGGACTATAAAGATACCAGGCGTTTCCCCCTGGAAGCTCCCTCGTGCGCTCTC
CTGTTCCGACCCTGCCGCTTACCGGATACCTGTCCGCCTTTCTCCCTTCGGGAAGCGTGGCGCTTTCTCA
TAGCTCACGCTGTAGGTATCTCAGTTCGGTGTAGGTCGTTCGCTCCAAGCTGGGCTGTGTGCACGAACCC
CCCGTTCAGCCCGACCGCTGCGCCTTATCCGGTAACTATCGTCTTGAGTCCAACCCGGTAAGACACGACT
TATCGCCACTGGCAGCAGCCACTGGTAACAGGATTAGCAGAGCGAGGTATGTAGGCGGTGCTACAGAGTT
CTTGAAGTGGTGGCCTAACTACGGCTACACTAGAAGAACAGTATTTGGTATCTGCGCTCTGCTGAAGCCA
GTTACCTTCGGAAAAAGAGTTGGTAGCTCTTGATCCGGCAAACAAACCACCGCTGGTAGCGGTGGTTTTT
TTGTTTGCAAGCAGCAGATTACGCGCAGAAAAAAAGGATCTCAAGAAGATCCTTTGATCTTTTCTACGGG
GTCTGACGCTCAGTGGAACGAAAACTCACGTTAAGGGATTTTGGTCATGAGATTATCAAAAAGGATCTTC
ACCTAGATCCTTTTAAATTAAAAATGAAGTTTTAAATCAATCTAAAGTATATATGAGTAAACTTGGTCTG
ACAGCTCGAGTCCCGTCAAGTCAGCGTAATGCTCTGCCAGTGTTACAACCAATTAACCAATTCTGATTAG
AAAAACTCATCGAGCATCAAATGAAACTGCAATTTATTCATATCAGGATTATCAATACCATATTTTTGAA
AAAGCCGTTTCTGTAATGAAGGAGAAAACTCACCGAGGCAGTTCCATAGGATGGCAAGATCCTGGTATCG
GTCTGCGATTCCGACTCGTCCAACATCAATACAACCTATTAATTTCCCCTCGTCAAAAATAAGGTTATCA
AGTGAGAAATCACCATGAGTGACGACTGAATCCGGTGAGAATGGCAAAAGCTTATGCATTTCTTTCCAGA
CTTGTTCAACAGGCCAGCCATTACGCTCGTCATCAAAATCACTCGCATCAACCAAACCGTTATTCATTCG
TGATTGCGCCTGAGCGAGACGAAATACGCGATCGCTGTTAAAAGGACAATTACAAACAGGAATCGAATGC
AACCGGCGCAGGAACACTGCCAGCGCATCAACAATATTTTCACCTGAATCAGGATATTCTTCTAATACCT
GGAATGCTGTTTTCCCGGGGATCGCAGTGGTGAGTAACCATGCATCATCAGGAGTACGGATAAAATGCTT
GATGGTCGGAAGAGGCATAAATTCCGTCAGCCAGTTTAGTCTGACCATCTCATCTGTAACATCATTGGCA
ACGCTACCTTTGCCATGTTTCAGAAACAACTCTGGCGCATCGGGCTTCCCATACAATCGATAGATTGTCG
CACCTGATTGCCCGACATTATCGCGAGCCCATTTATACCCATATAAATCAGCATCCATGTTGGAATTTAA
TCGCGGCCTGGAGCAAGACGTTTCCCGTTGAATATGGCTCATAACACCCCTTGTATTACTGTTTATGTAA
GCAGACAGTTTTATTGTTCATGATGATATATTTTTATCTTGTGCAATGTAACATCAGAGATTTTGAGACA
CAACGTGGCTTTGTTGAATAAATCGAACTTTTGCTGAGTTGAAGGATCAGCTCGAGTGCCACCTGACGTC
TAAGAAACCATTATTATCATGACATTAACCTATAAAAATAGGCGTATCACGAGGCAGAATTTCAGATAAA
AAAAATCCTTAGCTTTCGCTAAGGATGATTTCTGGAATTCGCGGCCGCTTCTAGAGACTAGTGGAAGACA
T
