LOCUS       Exported 841 bp ds-DNA linear SYN 19-MAY-2021
DEFINITION  MoClo Destination Vector: (based on pSB1K3) [F:LacZa:G].
ACCESSION   .
VERSION     .
KEYWORDS    DVK_FG
SOURCE      synthetic DNA construct
  ORGANISM  synthetic DNA construct
REFERENCE   1 (bases 1 to 841)
  AUTHORS   Iverson SV, Haddock TL, Beal J, Densmore DM
  TITLE     CIDAR MoClo: Improved MoClo Assembly Standard and New E. coli Part
            Library Enable Rapid Combinatorial Design for Synthetic and
            Traditional Biology.
  JOURNAL   ACS Synth Biol. 2016 Jan 15;5(1):99-103. doi:
            10.1021/acssynbio.5b00124. Epub 2015 Nov 4.
  PUBMED    26479688
REFERENCE   2 (bases 1 to 841)
  AUTHORS   .
  TITLE     Direct Submission
  JOURNAL   Exported May 19, 2021 from SnapGene Server 1.1.58
            http://www.snapgene.com
FEATURES             Location/Qualifiers
     source          1..841
                     /organism="synthetic DNA construct"
                     /mol_type="other DNA"
     terminator      22..65
                     /label=bacterial terminator
                     /note="putative bacterial transcription terminator"
     misc_feature    68..89
                     /label=BioBrick prefix
                     /note="BioBrick prefix for parts that do not start with
                     ""ATG"""
     CDS             complement(84..407)
                     /codon_start=1
                     /gene="lacZ fragment"
                     /product="LacZ-alpha fragment of beta-galactosidase"
                     /label=lacZ-alpha
                     /translation="MTMITPSLHACRSTLEDPRVPSSNSLAVVLQRRDWENPGVTQLNR
                     LAAHPPFASWRNSEEARTDRPSQQLRSLNGEWRLMRYFLLTHLCGISHRIWCRSLAMSS
                     TSL"
     primer_bind     302..324
                     /label=M13/pUC Forward
                     /note="In lacZ gene"
     primer_bind     316..333
                     /label=M13 Forward
                     /note="In lacZ gene. Also called M13-F20 or M13 (-21)
                     Forward"
     primer_bind     317..333
                     /label=M13 fwd
                     /note="common sequencing primer, one of multiple similar
                     variants"
     misc_feature    334..390
                     /label=MCS
                     /note="pUC18/19 multiple cloning site"
     primer_bind     complement(403..419)
                     /label=M13 rev
                     /note="common sequencing primer, one of multiple similar
                     variants"
     primer_bind     complement(403..419)
                     /label=M13 Reverse
                     /note="In lacZ gene. Also called M13-rev"
     primer_bind     complement(416..438)
                     /label=M13/pUC Reverse
                     /note="In lacZ gene"
     protein_bind    427..443
                     /label=lac operator
                     /bound_moiety="lac repressor encoded by lacI"
                     /note="The lac repressor binds to the lac operator to
                     inhibit transcription in E. coli. This inhibition can be
                     relieved by adding lactose or
                     isopropyl-beta-D-thiogalactopyranoside (IPTG)."
     promoter        complement(451..481)
                     /label=lac promoter
                     /note="promoter for the E. coli lac operon"
     protein_bind    496..517
                     /label=CAP binding site
                     /bound_moiety="E. coli catabolite activator protein"
                     /note="CAP binding activates transcription in the presence
                     of cAMP."
     misc_feature    617..637
                     /label=BioBrick suffix
                     /note="universal suffix for all parts"
     terminator      638..695
                     /label=his operon terminator
                     /note="This putative transcriptin terminator from the E.
                     coli his operon has a 2-bp deletion introduced during
                     synthesis. Its efficiency has not been determined."
     primer_bind     complement(719..736)
                     /label=L4440
                     /note="L4440 vector, forward primer"
ORIGIN
        1 ataggcgtat cacgaggcag aatttcagat aaaaaaaatc cttagctttc gctaaggatg
       61 atttctggaa ttcgcggccg cttctagaga ctagtggaag acatcgctag agacctgcac
      121 catatgcggt gtgaaatacc gcacagatgc gtaaggagaa aataccgcat caggcgccat
      181 tcgccattca ggctgcgcaa ctgttgggaa gggcgatcgg tgcgggcctc ttcgctatta
      241 cgccagctgg cgaaaggggg atgtgctgca aggcgattaa gttgggtaac gccagggttt
      301 tcccagtcac gacgttgtaa aacgacggcc agtgaattcg agctcggtac ccggggatcc
      361 tctagagtcg acctgcaggc atgcaagctt ggcgtaatca tggtcatagc tgtttcctgt
      421 gtgaaattgt tatccgctca caattccaca caacatacga gccggaagca taaagtgtaa
      481 agcctggggt gcctaatgag tgagctaact cacattaatt gcgttgcgct cactgcccgc
      541 tttccagtcg ggaaacctgt cgtgccagct gcattaatga atcggccaac gcgcgggggt
      601 ctcttgccat gtcttctact agtagcggcc gctgcagtcc ggcaaaaaag ggcaaggtgt
      661 caccaccctg ccctttttct ttaaaaccga aaagattact tcgcgttatg caggcttcct
      721 cgctcactga ctcgctgcgc tcggtcgttc ggctgcggcg agcggtatca gctcactcaa
      781 aggcggtaat acggttatcc acagaatcag gggataacgc aggaaagaac atgtgagcaa
      841 a
//
